>Addgene plasmid #87561 | pBW701_pCAG-PV1 | depositor full sequence | sequence record 173394 | pBW701_pCAG-PV1 sequence 4947 bps
TTACCAATGCTTAATCAGTGAGGCACCTATCTCAGCGATCTGTCTATTTCGTTCATCCATAGTTGCCTGA
CTCCCCGTCGTGTAGATAACTACGATACGGGAGGGCTTACCATCTGGCCCCAGTGCTGCAATGATACCGC
GAGACCCACGCTCACCGGCTCCAGATTTATCAGCAATAAACCAGCCAGCCGGAAGGGCCGAGCGCAGAAG
TGGTCCTGCAACTTTATCCGCCTCCATCCAGTCTATTAATTGTTGCCGGGAAGCTAGAGTAAGTAGTTCG
CCAGTTAATAGTTTGCGCAACGTTGTTGCCATTGCTACAGGCATCGTGGTGTCACGCTCGTCGTTTGGTA
TGGCTTCATTCAGCTCCGGTTCCCAACGATCAAGGCGAGTTACATGATCCCCCATGTTGTGCAAAAAAGC
GGTTAGCTCCTTCGGTCCTCCGATCGTTGTCAGAAGTAAGTTGGCCGCAGTGTTATCACTCATGGTTATG
GCAGCACTGCATAATTCTCTTACTGTCATGCCATCCGTAAGATGCTTTTCTGTGACTGGTGAGTACTCAA
CCAAGTCATTCTGAGAATAGTGTATGCGGCGACCGAGTTGCTCTTGCCCGGCGTCAATACGGGATAATAC
CGCGCCACATAGCAGAACTTTAAAAGTGCTCATCATTGGAAAACGTTCTTCGGGGCGAAAACTCTCAAGG
ATCTTACCGCTGTTGAGATCCAGTTCGATGTAACCCACTCGTGCACCCAACTGATCTTCAGCATCTTTTA
CTTTCACCAGCGTTTCTGGGTGAGCAAAAACAGGAAGGCAAAATGCCGCAAAAAAGGGAATAAGGGCGAC
ACGGAAATGTTGAATACTCATACTCTTCCTTTTTCAATATTATTGAAGCATTTATCAGGGTTATTGTCTC
ATGAGCGGATACATATTTGAATGTATTTAGAAAAATAAACAAATAGGGGTTCCGCGCACATTTCCCCGAA
AAGTGCCACCTGGGTCGACATTGATTATTGACTAGTTATTAATAGTAATCAATTACGGGGTCATTAGTTC
ATAGCCCATATATGGAGTTCCGCGTTACATAACTTACGGTAAATGGCCCGCCTGGCTGACCGCCCAACGA
CCCCCGCCCATTGACGTCAATAATGACGTATGTTCCCATAGTAACGCCAATAGGGACTTTCCATTGACGT
CAATGGGTGGAGTATTTACGGTAAACTGCCCACTTGGCAGTACATCAAGTGTATCATATGCCAAGTACGC
CCCCTATTGACGTCAATGACGGTAAATGGCCCGCCTGGCATTATGCCCAGTACATGACCTTATGGGACTT
TCCTACTTGGCAGTACATCTACGTATTAGTCATCGCTATTACCATGGTCGAGGTGAGCCCCACGTTCTGC
TTCACTCTCCCCATCTCCCCCCCCTCCCCACCCCCAATTTTGTATTTATTTATTTTTTAATTATTTTGTG
CAGCGATGGGGGCGGGGGGGGGGGGGGCGCGCGCCAGGCGGGGCGGGGCGGGGCGAGGGGCGGGGCGGGG
CGAGGCGGAAAGGTGCGGCGGCAGCCAATCAGAGCGGCGCGCTCCGAAAGTTTCCTTTTATGGCGAGGCG
GCGGCGGCGGCGGCCCTATAAAAAGCGAAGCGCGCGGCGGGCGGGAGTCGCTGCGTTGCCTTCGCCCCGT
GCCCCGCTCCGCGCCGCCTCGCGCCGCCCGCCCCGGCTCTGACTGACCGCGTTACTCCCACAGGTGAGCG
GGCGGGACGGCCCTTCTCCTCCGGGCTGTAATTAGCGCTTGGTTTAATGACGGCTCGTTTCTTTTCTGTG
GCTGCGTGAAAGCCTTAAAGGGCTCCGGGAGGGCCCTTTGTGCGGGGGGGAGCGGCTCGGGGGGTGCGTG
CGTGTGTGTGTGCGTGGGGAGCGCCGCGTGCGGCTCCGCGCTGCCCGGCGGCTGTGAGCGCTGCGGGCGC
GGCGCGGGGCTTTGTGCGCTCCGCAGTGTGCGCGAGGGGAGCGCGGCCGGGGGCGGTGCCCCGCGGTGCG
GGGGGGGCTGCGAGGGGAACAAAGGCTGCGTGCGGGGTGTGTGCGTGGGGGGGTGAGCAGGGGGTGTGGG
CGCGGCGGTCGGGCTGTAACCCCCCCCTGCACCCCCCTCCCCGAGTTGCTGAGCACGGCCCGGCTTCGGG
TGCGGGGCTCCGTACGGGGCGTGGCGCGGGGCTCGCCGTGCCGGGCGGGGGGTGGCGGCAGGTGGGGGTG
CCGGGCGGGGCGGGGCCGCCTCGGGCCGGGGAGGGCTCGGGGGAGGGGCGCGGCGGCCCCCGGAGCGCCG
GCGGCTGTCGAGGCGCGGCGAGCCGCAGCCATTGCCTTTTATGGTAATCGTGCGAGAGGGCGCAGGGACT
TCCTTTGTCCCAAATCTGTGCGGAGCCGAAATCTGGGAGGCGCCGCCGCACCCCCTCTAGCGGGCGCGGG
GCGAAGCGGTGCGGCGCCGGCAGGAAGGAAATGGGCGGGGAGGGCCTTCGTGCGTCGCCGCGCCGCCGTC
CCCTTCTCCCTCTCCAGCCTCGGGGCTGTCCGCGGGGGGACGGCTGCCTTCGGGGGGGACGGGGCAGGGC
GGGGTTCGGCTTCTGGCGTGTGACCGGCGGCTCTAGAGCCTCTGCTAACCATGTTCATGCCTTCTTCTTT
TTCCTACAGCTCCTGGGCAACGTGCTGGTTATTGTGCTGTCTCATCATTTTGGCAAAGAATTGATTAATT
CGAGCGAAGGCGCGCCCATTACTCGCATCCATTCTCAGGCTGTCTCGTCTCGTCTCGCACGCGTAAGTCT
ACGGTACCGCTGGGAGTTCGTAGACGGAAACAAACGCAGAATCCAAGCGCGGCCGCCCAGGATACATAGA
TTACCACAACTCCGAGCCCTTCCACCGCTAGCGCACTCCTCAGGTGCAGGCTGCCTATCAGAAGGTGGTG
GCTGGTGTGGCCAATGCCCTGGCTCACAAATACCACTGAGATCTTTTTCCCTCTGCCAAAAATTATGGGG
ACATCATGAAGCCCCTTGAGCATCTGACTTCTGGCTAATAAAGGAAATTTATTTTCATTGCAATAGTGTG
TTGGAATTTTTTGTGTCTCTCACTCGGAAGGACATATGGGAGGGCAAATCATTTAAAACATCAGAATGAG
TATTTGGTTTAGAGTTTGGCAACATATGCCCATATGCTGGCTGCCATGAACAAAGGTTGGCTATAAAGAG
GTCATCAGTATATGAAACAGCCCCCTGCTGTCCATTCCTTATTCCATAGAAAAGCCTTGACTTGAGGTTA
GATTTTTTTTATATTTTGTTTTGTGTTATTTTTTTCTTTAACATCCCTAAAATTTTCCTTACATGTTTTA
CTAGCCAGATTTTTCCTCCTCTCCTGACTACTCCCAGTCATAGCTGTCCCTCTTCTCTTATGGAGATCCC
TCGACCTGCAGCCCAAGCTTGGCGTAATCATGGTCATAGCTGTTTCCTGTGTGAAATTGTTATCCGCTCA
CAATTCCACACAACATACGAGCCGGAAGCATAAAGTGTAAAGCCTGGGGTGCCTAATGAGTGAGCTAACT
CACATTAATTGCGTTGCGCTCACTGCCCGCTTTCCAGTCGGGAAACCTGTCGTGCCAGCGGATCCGCATC
TCAATTAGTCAGCAACCATAGTCCCGCCCCTAACTCCGCCCAGTTCCGCCCATTCTCCGCCCCATGGCTG
ACTAATTTTTTTTATTTATGCAGAGGCCGAGGCCGCCTCGGCCTCTGAGCTATTCCAGAAGTAGTGAGGA
GGCTTTTTTGGAGGCCTAGGCTTTTGCAAAAAGCTAACTTGTTTATTGCAGCTTATAATGGTTACAAATA
AAGCAATAGCATCACAAATTTCACAAATAAAGCATTTTTTTCACTGCATTCTAGTTGTGGTTTGTCCAAA
CTCATCAATGTATCTTATCATGTCTGGATCCGCTGCATTAATGAATCGGCCAACGCGCGGGGAGAGGCGG
TTTGCGTATTGGGCGCTCTTCCGCTTCCTCGCTCACTGACTCGCTGCGCTCGGTCGTTCGGCTGCGGCGA
GCGGTATCAGCTCACTCAAAGGCGGTAATACGGTTATCCACAGAATCAGGGGATAACGCAGGAAAGAACA
TGTGAGCAAAAGGCCAGCAAAAGGCCAGGAACCGTAAAAAGGCCGCGTTGCTGGCGTTTTTCCATAGGCT
CCGCCCCCCTGACGAGCATCACAAAAATCGACGCTCAAGTCAGAGGTGGCGAAACCCGACAGGACTATAA
AGATACCAGGCGTTTCCCCCTGGAAGCTCCCTCGTGCGCTCTCCTGTTCCGACCCTGCCGCTTACCGGAT
ACCTGTCCGCCTTTCTCCCTTCGGGAAGCGTGGCGCTTTCTCATAGCTCACGCTGTAGGTATCTCAGTTC
GGTGTAGGTCGTTCGCTCCAAGCTGGGCTGTGTGCACGAACCCCCCGTTCAGCCCGACCGCTGCGCCTTA
TCCGGTAACTATCGTCTTGAGTCCAACCCGGTAAGACACGACTTATCGCCACTGGCAGCAGCCACTGGTA
ACAGGATTAGCAGAGCGAGGTATGTAGGCGGTGCTACAGAGTTCTTGAAGTGGTGGCCTAACTACGGCTA
CACTAGAAGAACAGTATTTGGTATCTGCGCTCTGCTGAAGCCAGTTACCTTCGGAAAAAGAGTTGGTAGC
TCTTGATCCGGCAAACAAACCACCGCTGGTAGCGGTGGTTTTTTTGTTTGCAAGCAGCAGATTACGCGCA
GAAAAAAAGGATCTCAAGAAGATCCTTTGATCTTTTCTACGGGGTCTGACGCTCAGTGGAACGAAAACTC
ACGTTAAGGGATTTTGGTCATGAGATTATCAAAAAGGATCTTCACCTAGATCCTTTTAAATTAAAAATGA
AGTTTTAAATCAATCTAAAGTATATATGAGTAAACTTGGTCTGACAG
Features (pLannotate 1.2.2; 16 found; start..end, strand, type, name):
      1..861     -  CDS            AmpR: β-lactamase; bla; confers resistance to ampicillin, carbenicillin, and related antibiotics
    862..966     -  promoter       AmpR promoter: bla
    997..1376    +  enhancer       CMV enhancer: human cytomegalovirus immediate early enhancer
   1378..1653    +  promoter       chicken β-actin promoter: No description available
   1654..2669    +  intron         chimeric intron: chimera between introns from chicken β-actin and rabbit β-globin
   2905..2976    +  CDS            HBB (fragment): HBB_PONPY - Experimental evidence at transcript level: Swiss-Prot protein existence level 2. Involved in oxygen transport from the lung to the various peripheral tissues. From Pongo pygmaeus (Bornean orangutan).
   3047..3102    +  polyA_signal   β-globin poly(A) signal: rabbit β-globin polyadenylation signal (Gil and Proudfoot, 1987)
   3487..3503    -  protein_bind   lac operator: The lac repressor binds to the lac operator to inhibit transcription in E. coli. This inhibition can be relieved by adding lactose or isopropyl-β-D-thiogalactopyranoside (IPTG). lac repressor encoded by lacI
   3511..3541    -  promoter       lac promoter: promoter for the E. coli lac operon
   3556..3577    -  protein_bind   CAP binding site: CAP binding activates transcription in the presence of cAMP. E. coli catabolite activator protein
   3590..3629    -  CDS            lacI (fragment): lac repressor; lacI; The lac repressor binds to the lac operator to inhibit transcription in E. coli. This inhibition can be relieved by adding lactose or isopropyl-β-D-thiogalactopyranoside (IPTG).
   3636..3658    +  promoter       SV40 promoter (fragment): SV40 enhancer and early promoter
   3662..3796    +  rep_origin     SV40 ori: SV40 origin of replication
   3816..3950    +  polyA_signal   SV40 poly(A) signal: SV40 polyadenylation signal
   3952..4006    -  CDS            lacI (fragment): lac repressor; lacI; The lac repressor binds to the lac operator to inhibit transcription in E. coli. This inhibition can be relieved by adding lactose or isopropyl-β-D-thiogalactopyranoside (IPTG).
   4189..4777    -  rep_origin     ori: high-copy-number ColE1/pMB1/pBR322/pUC origin of replication
