[The description below was written by a language model from this plasmid's Addgene catalogue record and pLannotate feature annotations shown in this document.]
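Description:
pBW701_pCAG-PV1 is an empty mammalian expression backbone built on pCAGGS and catalogued for mammalian expression and synthetic biology work. The depositor describes it only as a "Simple PV1" vector; the record does not define what PV1 stands for or list the cloning sites it offers. It comes from a study on large-scale design of multi-input, multi-output genetic circuits in mammalian cells, so it most plausibly serves as a parent vector into which circuit components or genes of interest are placed. The 4,947 nt plasmid is propagated in E. coli from a high-copy ColE1/pUC-type origin and selected with ampicillin through the β-lactamase gene and its native promoter.

The expression unit is the standard CAG arrangement. It combines the human cytomegalovirus immediate early enhancer, the chicken β-actin promoter and a chimeric chicken β-actin/rabbit β-globin intron, which together drive strong, broadly active transcription in mammalian cells. Downstream lies an unannotated stretch of a few hundred bases where an insert would presumably be cloned, followed by a short β-globin coding fragment and the rabbit β-globin polyadenylation signal. The globin fragment is probably residual 3' sequence carried over with the terminator rather than an expressed product. No reporter, tag, recombinase site or mammalian selection marker is annotated.

The rest of the backbone carries pCAGGS remnants: a lac promoter, operator and CAP binding site, small lacI fragments, a fragment of the SV40 promoter, an SV40 poly(A) signal and the SV40 origin. That origin can support episomal replication in cells expressing SV40 large T antigen.
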