Addgene plasmid #87561: pBW701_pCAG-PV1
Purpose: (Empty Backbone) Simple PV1
Depositing lab: Wilson Wong. Depositing organization: Boston University Main Campus. Publication: Large-scale design of robust genetic circuits with multiple inputs and outputs for mammalian cells. Weinberg BH, Pham NT, Caraballo LD, Lozanoski T, Engel A, Bhatia S, Wong WW. Nat Biotechnol. 2017 Mar 27. doi: 10.1038/nbt.3805. PubMed 28346402.
Backbone
  Vector backbone: pCAGGS
  Vector type: Mammalian Expression, Synthetic Biology
Growth in bacteria
  Bacterial resistance: Ampicillin, 100 μg/mL
  Growth temperature: 37°C
  Growth strain: NEB Stable
  Copy number: High Copy
Terms and licenses: Academic/Nonprofit Terms; Industry Terms: Not Available to Industry
How to cite: pBW701_pCAG-PV1 was a gift from Wilson Wong (Addgene plasmid # 87561 ; http://n2t.net/addgene:87561 ; RRID:Addgene_87561)
