>Addgene plasmid #87561 | pBW701_pCAG-PV1 | addgene partial sequence | sequence record 177163 | Addgene Partial NGS Result
GGGCGGGGCCGCCTCGGGCCGGGGAGGGCTCGGGGGAGGGGCGCGGCGGCCCCCGGAGCGCCGGCGGCTG
TCGAGGCGCGGCGAGCCGCAGCCATTGCCTTTTATGGTAATCGTGCGAGAGGGCGCAGGGACTTCCTTTG
TCCCAAATCTGTGCGGAGCCGAAATCTGGGAGGCGCCGCCGCACCCCCTCTAGCGGGCGCGGGGCGAAGC
GGTGCGGCGCCGGCAGGAAGGAAATGGGCGGGGAGGGCCTTCGTGCGTCGCCGCGCCGCCGTCCCCTTCT
CCCTCTCCAGCCTCGGGGCTGTCCGCGGGGGGACGGCTGCCTTCGGGGGGGACGGGGCAGGGCGGGGTTC
GGCTTCTGGCGTGTGACCGGCGGCTCTAGAGCCTCTGCTAACCATGTTCATGCCTTCTTCTTTTTCCTAC
AGCTCCTGGGCAACGTGCTGGTTATTGTGCTGTCTCATCATTTTGGCAAAGAATTGATTAATTCGAGCGA
AGGCGCGCCCATTACTCGCATCCATTCTCAGGCTGTCTCGTCTCGTCTCGCACGCGTAAGTCTACGGTAC
CGCTGGGAGTTCGTAGACGGAAACAAACGCAGAATCCAAGCGCGGCCGCCCAGGATACATAGATTACCAC
AACTCCGAGCCCTTCCACCGCTAGCGCACTCCTCAGGTGCAGGCTGCCTATCAGAAGGTGGTGGCTGGTG
TGGCCAATGCCCTGGCTCACAAATACCACTGAGATCTTTTTCCCTCTGCCAAAAATTATGGGGACATCAT
GAAGCCCCTTGAGCATCTGACTTCTGGCTAATAAAGGAAATTTATTTTCATTGCAATAGTGTGTTGGAAT
TTTTTGTGTCTCTCACTCGGAAGGACATATGGGAGGGCAAATCATTTAAAACATCAGAATGAGTATTTGG
TTTAGAGTTTGGCAACATATGCCCATATGCTGGCTGCCATGAACAAAGGTTGGCTATAAAGAGGTCATCA
GTATATGAAACAGCCCCCTGCTGTCCATTCCTTATTCCATAGAAAAGCCTTGACTTGAGGTTAGATTTTT
TTTATATTTTGTTTTGTGTTATTTTTTTCTTTAACATCCCTAAAATTTTCCTTACATGTTTTACTAGCCA
GATTTTTCCTCCTCTCCTGACTACTCCCAGTCATAGCTGTCCCTCTTCTCTTATGGAGATCCCTCGACCT
GCAGCCCAAGCTTGGCGTAATCATGGTCATAGCTGTTTCCTGTGTGAAATTGTTATCCGCTCACAATTCC
ACACAACATACGAGCCGGAAGCATAAAGTGTAAAGCCTGGGGTGCCTAATGAGTGAGCTAACTCACATTA
ATTGCGTTGCGCTCACTGCCCGCTTTCCAGTCGGGAAACCTGTCGTGCCAGCGGATCCGCATCTCAATTA
GTCAGCAACCATAGTCCCGCCCCTAACTCCGCCCAGTTCCGCCCATTCTCCGCCCCATGGCTGACTAATT
TTTTTTATTTATGCAGAGGCCGAGGCCGCCTCGGCCTCTGAGCTATTCCAGAAGTAGTGAGGAGGCTTTT
TTGGAGGCCTAGGCTTTTGCAAAAAGCTAACTTGTTTATTGCAGCTTATAATGGTTACAAATAAAGCAAT
AGCATCACAAATTTCACAAATAAAGCATTTTTTTCACTGCATTCTAGTTGTGGTTTGTCCAAACTCATCA
ATGTATCTTATCATGTCTGGATCCGCTGCATTAATGAATCGGCCAACGCGCGGGGAGAGGCGGTTTGCGT
ATTGGGCGCTCTTCCGCTTCCTCGCTCACTGACTCGCTGCGCTCGGTCGTTCGGCTGCGGCGAGCGGTAT
CAGCTCACTCAAAGGCGGTAATACGGTTATCCACAGAATCAGGGGATAACGCAGGAAAGAACATGTGAGC
AAAAGGCCAGCAAAAGGCCAGGAACCGTAAAAAGGCCGCGTTGCTGGCGTTTTTCCATAGGCTCCGCCCC
CCTGACGAGCATCACAAAAATCGACGCTCAAGTCAGAGGTGGCGAAACCCGACAGGACTATAAAGATACC
AGGCGTTTCCCCCTGGAAGCTCCCTCGTGCGCTCTCCTGTTCCGACCCTGCCGCTTACCGGATACCTGTC
CGCCTTTCTCCCTTCGGGAAGCGTGGCGCTTTCTCATAGCTCACGCTGTAGGTATCTCAGTTCGGTGTAG
GTCGTTCGCTCCAAGCTGGGCTGTGTGCACGAACCCCCCGTTCAGCCCGACCGCTGCGCCTTATCCGGTA
ACTATCGTCTTGAGTCCAACCCGGTAAGACACGACTTATCGCCACTGGCAGCAGCCACTGGTAACAGGAT
TAGCAGAGCGAGGTATGTAGGCGGTGCTACAGAGTTCTTGAAGTGGTGGCCTAACTACGGCTACACTAGA
AGAACAGTATTTGGTATCTGCGCTCTGCTGAAGCCAGTTACCTTCGGAAAAAGAGTTGGTAGCTCTTGAT
CCGGCAAACAAACCACCGCTGGTAGCGGTGGTTTTTTTGTTTGCAAGCAGCAGATTACGCGCAGAAAAAA
AGGATCTCAAGAAGATCCTTTGATCTTTTCTACGGGGTCTGACGCTCAGTGGAACGAAAACTCACGTTAA
GGGATTTTGGTCATGAGATTATCAAAAAGGATCTTCACCTAGATCCTTTTAAATTAAAAATGAAGTTTTA
AATCAATCTAAAGTATATATGAGTAAACTTGGTCTGACAGTTACCAATGCTTAATCAGTGAGGCACCTAT
CTCAGCGATCTGTCTATTTCGTTCATCCATAGTTGCCTGACTCCCCGTCGTGTAGATAACTACGATACGG
GAGGGCTTACCATCTGGCCCCAGTGCTGCAATGATACCGCGAGACCCACGCTCACCGGCTCCAGATTTAT
CAGCAATAAACCAGCCAGCCGGAAGGGCCGAGCGCAGAAGTGGTCCTGCAACTTTATCCGCCTCCATCCA
GTCTATTAATTGTTGCCGGGAAGCTAGAGTAAGTAGTTCGCCAGTTAATAGTTTGCGCAACGTTGTTGCC
ATTGCTACAGGCATCGTGGTGTCACGCTCGTCGTTTGGTATGGCTTCATTCAGCTCCGGTTCCCAACGAT
CAAGGCGAGTTACATGATCCCCCATGTTGTGCAAAAAAGCGGTTAGCTCCTTCGGTCCTCCGATCGTTGT
CAGAAGTAAGTTGGCCGCAGTGTTATCACTCATGGTTATGGCAGCACTGCATAATTCTCTTACTGTCATG
CCATCCGTAAGATGCTTTTCTGTGACTGGTGAGTACTCAACCAAGTCATTCTGAGAATAGTGTATGCGGC
GACCGAGTTGCTCTTGCCCGGCGTCAATACGGGATAATACCGCGCCACATAGCAGAACTTTAAAAGTGCT
CATCATTGGAAAACGTTCTTCGGGGCGAAAACTCTCAAGGATCTTACCGCTGTTGAGATCCAGTTCGATG
TAACCCACTCGTGCACCCAACTGATCTTCAGCATCTTTTACTTTCACCAGCGTTTCTGGGTGAGCAAAAA
CAGGAAGGCAAAATGCCGCAAAAAAGGGAATAAGGGCGACACGGAAATGTTGAATACTCATACTCTTCCT
TTTTCAATATTATTGAAGCATTTATCAGGGTTATTGTCTCATGAGCGGATACATATTTGAATGTATTTAG
AAAAATAAACAAATAGGGGTTCCGCGCACATTTCCCCGAAAAGTGCCACCTGGGTCGACATTGATTATTG
ACTAGTTATTAATAGTAATCAATTACGGGGTCATTAGTTCATAGCCCATATATGGAGTTCCGCGTTACAT
AACTTACGGTAAATGGCCCGCCTGGCTGACCGCCCAACGACCCCCGCCCATTGACGTCAATAATGACGTA
TGTTCCCATAGTAACGCCAATAGGGACTTTCCATTGACGTCAATGGGTGGAGTATTTACGGTAAACTGCC
CACTTGGCAGTACATCAAGTGTATCATATGCCAAGTACGCCCCCTATTGACGTCAATGACGGTAAATGGC
CCGCCTGGCATTATGCCCAGTACATGACCTTATGGGACTTTCCTACTTGGCAGTACATCTACGTATTAGT
CATCGCTATTACCATGGTCGAGGTGAGCCCCACGTTCTGCTTCACTCTCCCCATCTCCCCCCCCTCCCCA
CCCCCAATTTTGTATTTATTTATTTTTTAATTATTTTGTGCAGCGATGGGGGCGGGGGGGGGGGG
